Addgene plasmid #142374: TFORF1325
Purpose: Lentiviral vector for overexpressing transcription factor ORFs with unique 24-bp barcodes. Barcodes facilitate identification of transcription factors in pooled screens.
Depositing lab: Feng Zhang. Depositing organization: Broad Institute. Publication: A transcription factor atlas of directed differentiation. Joung J, Ma S, Tay T, Geiger-Schuller KR, Kirchgatterer PC, Verdine VK, Guo B, Arias-Garcia MA, Allen WE, Singh A, Kuksenko O, Abudayyeh OO, Gootenberg JS, Fu Z, Macrae RK, Buenrostro JD, Regev A, Zhang F. Cell. 2023 Jan 5;186(1):209-229.e26. doi: 10.1016/j.cell.2022.11.026. PubMed 36608654.
Backbone
  Vector backbone: pLX_TRC317
  Backbone manufacturer: Broad Institute Genetic Perturbation Platform
  Backbone size w/o insert (bp): 8264
  Vector type: Mammalian Expression, Lentiviral
  Selectable markers: Puromycin
Growth in bacteria
  Bacterial resistance: Ampicillin, 100 μg/mL
  Growth temperature: 37°C
  Growth strain: NEB Stable
  Copy number: High Copy
Gene/Insert
  Gene/Insert name: KLF16
  Species: H. sapiens (human)
  Insert size (bp): 860
  Entrez Gene: KLF16 (a.k.a. BTEB4, DRRF, NSLP2)
  Promoter: EF1a
  Cloning method: Unknown
  Sequencing primers: 5′ GGGTGGAGACTGAAGTTAGGCCAG; 3′ CACATAGCGTAAAAGGAGCAACATAG
Terms and licenses: Academic/Nonprofit Terms; Industry Terms: Not Available to Industry
Depositor comments: NM_031918,ENST00000541015,ENST00000250916,ENST00000617223 . The transcription factor ORF portion of this plasmid was synthesized by Genewiz. Please test multiple small colonies in case of plasmid recombination. To make this collection available in a timely manner, a portion of this collection was not fully sequenced by Addgene. If an Addgene verified full plasmid sequence is not available, please contact us prior to placing an order to request the full sequence.
How to cite: TFORF1325 was a gift from Feng Zhang (Addgene plasmid # 142374 ; http://n2t.net/addgene:142374 ; RRID:Addgene_142374)
