[The description below was written by a language model from this plasmid's Addgene catalogue record and pLannotate feature annotations shown in this document.]
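Description:
TFORF1325 is a lentiviral mammalian expression plasmid built on the pLX_TRC317 backbone and carrying the human transcription factor KLF16 (also known as BTEB4, DRRF or NSLP2) as a synthesized open reading frame. It belongs to a barcoded transcription factor ORF collection in which each clone carries a unique 24-bp barcode, so that the overexpressed factor can be identified in pooled screens. The barcode is not annotated as a separate feature in the table. In bacteria the plasmid is maintained through a high-copy ColE1/pUC-type origin with ampicillin resistance (AmpR). An f1 origin and remnants of a lac/lacZα cloning region flanked by T7 and T3 promoters are also present. The depositor notes that the plasmid can recombine during propagation, as is common for LTR-containing vectors.

The viral cassette has a third-generation, self-inactivating layout. An RSV promoter drives a truncated HIV-1 5' LTR, followed by the Ψ packaging signal with a partial gag sequence, the Rev response element for Rev-dependent export of the genomic RNA, a cPPT/CTS element and a ΔU3 3' LTR, with an SV40 polyadenylation signal downstream. Within the provirus, an SV40 early promoter/origin region drives puromycin N-acetyltransferase for selection of transduced cells. The strong constitutive EF-1α promoter drives the KLF16 coding sequence. The annotated CDS is about 756 bp, against a listed insert size of 860 bp that may include flanking sequence. A WPRE downstream of the ORF enhances transcript stability and expression. Short hits annotated as U6 promoter, small t antigen and Rev fragments appear to be residual sequences rather than functional units. The construct is used to package lentivirus for stable KLF16 overexpression, for example in directed-differentiation screens.
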