Features (pLannotate 1.2.2; 31 found; start..end, strand, type, name):
      5..231     +  promoter       RSV promoter: Rous sarcoma virus enhancer/promoter
    232..412     +  LTR            5' LTR (truncated): truncated 5' long terminal repeat (LTR) from HIV-1
    459..584     +  misc_feature   HIV-1 Ψ: packaging signal of human immunodeficiency virus type 1
    568..931     +  CDS            HIV-1 gag (fragment): gag protein from human immunodeficiency virus 1; gag
   1077..1310    +  misc_feature   RRE: The Rev response element (RRE) of HIV-1 allows for Rev-dependent mRNA export from the nucleus to the cytoplasm.
   1687..1713    +  CDS            Rev (fragment): human immunodeficiency virus 1 (HIV-1) Rev protein; rev; enhances nuclear export of unspliced and incompletely spliced viral mRNAs
   1720..1743    +  promoter       SV40 promoter (fragment): SV40 early promoter
   1744..1815    +  promoter       SV40 promoter (fragment): SV40 enhancer and early promoter
   1839..1974    +  rep_origin     SV40 ori: SV40 origin of replication
   2020..2616    +  CDS            PuroR (fragment): puromycin N-acetyltransferase; pac from Streptomyces; confers resistance to puromycin
   2665..2782    +  misc_feature   cPPT/CTS: central polypurine tract and central termination sequence of HIV-1
   2847..2913    +  CDS            small t antigen (fragment): SV40 (simian virus 40) small t antigen
   2920..4098    +  promoter       EF-1α promoter: strong constitutive promoter for human elongation factor EF-1α
   4115..4870    +  CDS            KLF16: KLF16_HUMAN - Also known as BTEB4, NSLP2. Experimental evidence at protein level: Swiss-Prot protein existence level 1. Transcription factor that binds GC and GT boxes and displaces Sp1 and Sp3 from these sequences. Modulates dopaminergic transmission in the brain (By similarity). From Homo sapiens (Human).
   4886..4939    +  promoter       U6 promoter (fragment): RNA polymerase III promoter for human U6 snRNA
   4981..5569    +  misc_feature   WPRE: woodchuck hepatitis virus posttranscriptional regulatory element
   5620..5639    +  misc_feature   cPPT/CTS (fragment): central polypurine tract and central termination sequence of HIV-1
   5641..5874    +  LTR            3' LTR (ΔU3): self-inactivating 3' long terminal repeat (LTR) from HIV-1
   5952..6073    +  polyA_signal   SV40 poly(A) signal: SV40 polyadenylation signal
   6113..6248    +  rep_origin     SV40 ori: SV40 origin of replication
   6269..6287    -  promoter       T7 promoter: promoter for bacteriophage T7 RNA polymerase
   6295..6450    +  CDS            lacZα (fragment): LacZα fragment of β-galactosidase; lacZ fragment
   6455..6883    +  rep_origin     f1 ori (sequence partly withheld): f1 bacteriophage origin of replication; arrow indicates direction of (+) strand synthesis
   6936..7040    +  promoter       AmpR promoter: bla
   7041..7901    +  CDS            AmpR: β-lactamase; bla; confers resistance to ampicillin, carbenicillin, and related antibiotics
   8072..8660    +  rep_origin     ori: high-copy-number ColE1/pMB1/pBR322/pUC origin of replication
   8843..8935    +  CDS            lacI (fragment): lac repressor; lacI; The lac repressor binds to the lac operator to inhibit transcription in E. coli. This inhibition can be relieved by adding lactose or isopropyl-β-D-thiogalactopyranoside (IPTG).
   8948..8969    +  protein_bind   CAP binding site: CAP binding activates transcription in the presence of cAMP. E. coli catabolite activator protein
   8984..9014    +  promoter       lac promoter: promoter for the E. coli lac operon
   9022..9038    +  protein_bind   lac operator: The lac repressor binds to the lac operator to inhibit transcription in E. coli. This inhibition can be relieved by adding lactose or isopropyl-β-D-thiogalactopyranoside (IPTG). lac repressor encoded by lacI
   9083..9101    +  promoter       T3 promoter: promoter for bacteriophage T3 RNA polymerase
>Addgene plasmid #142374 | TFORF1325 | addgene full sequence | sequence record 397188 | Addgene NGS Result
TTAATGTAGTCTTATGCAATACTCTTGTAGTCTTGCAACATGGTAACGATGAGTTAGCAACATGCCTTAC
AAGGAGAGAAAAAGCACCGTGCATGCCGATTGGTGGAAGTAAGGTGGTACGATCGTGCCTTATTAGGAAG
GCAACAGACGGGTCTGACATGGATTGGACGAACCACTGAATTGCCGCATTGCAGAGATATTGTATTTAAG
TGCCTAGCTCGATACATAAACGGGTCTCTCTGGTTAGACCAGATCTGAGCCTGGGAGCTCTCTGGCTAAC
TAGGGAACCCACTGCTTAAGCCTCAATAAAGCTTGCCTTGAGTGCTTCAAGTAGTGTGTGCCCGTCTGTT
GTGTGACTCTGGTAACTAGAGATCCCTCAGACCCTTTTAGTCAGTGTGGAAAATCTCTAGCAGTGGCGCC
CGAACAGGGACTTGAAAGCGAAAGGGAAACCAGAGGAGCTCTCTCGACGCAGGACTCGGCTTGCTGAAGC
GCGCACGGCAAGAGGCGAGGGGCGGCGACTGGTGAGTACGCCAAAAATTTTGACTAGCGGAGGCTAGAAG
GAGAGAGATGGGTGCGAGAGCGTCAGTATTAAGCGGGGGAGAATTAGATCGCGATGGGAAAAAATTCGGT
TAAGGCCAGGGGGAAAGAAAAAATATAAATTAAAACATATAGTATGGGCAAGCAGGGAGCTAGAACGATT
CGCAGTTAATCCTGGCCTGTTAGAAACATCAGAAGGCTGTAGACAAATACTGGGACAGCTACAACCATCC
CTTCAGACAGGATCAGAAGAACTTAGATCATTATATAATACAGTAGCAACCCTCTATTGTGTGCATCAAA
GGATAGAGATAAAAGACACCAAGGAAGCTTTAGACAAGATAGAGGAAGAGCAAAACAAAAGTAAGACCAC
CGCACAGCAAGCGGCCGCTGATCTTCAGACCTGGAGGAGGAGATATGAGGGACAATTGGAGAAGTGAATT
ATATAAATATAAAGTAGTAAAAATTGAACCATTAGGAGTAGCACCCACCAAGGCAAAGAGAAGAGTGGTG
CAGAGAGAAAAAAGAGCAGTGGGAATAGGAGCTTTGTTCCTTGGGTTCTTGGGAGCAGCAGGAAGCACTA
TGGGCGCAGCGTCAATGACGCTGACGGTACAGGCCAGACAATTATTGTCTGGTATAGTGCAGCAGCAGAA
CAATTTGCTGAGGGCTATTGAGGCGCAACAGCATCTGTTGCAACTCACAGTCTGGGGCATCAAGCAGCTC
CAGGCAAGAATCCTGGCTGTGGAAAGATACCTAAAGGATCAACAGCTCCTGGGGATTTGGGGTTGCTCTG
GAAAACTCATTTGCACCACTGCTGTGCCTTGGAATGCTAGTTGGAGTAATAAATCTCTGGAACAGATTTG
GAATCACACGACCTGGATGGAGTGGGACAGAGAAATTAACAATTACACAAGCTTAATACACTCCTTAATT
GAAGAATCGCAAAACCAGCAAGAAAAGAATGAACAAGAATTATTGGAATTAGATAAATGGGCAAGTTTGT
GGAATTGGTTTAACATAACAAATTGGCTGTGGTATATAAAATTATTCATAATGATAGTAGGAGGCTTGGT
AGGTTTAAGAATAGTTTTTGCTGTACTTTCTATAGTGAATAGAGTTAGGCAGGGATATTCACCATTATCG
TTTCAGACCCACCTCCCAACCCCGAGGGGACCCATGCATTGCATCTCAATTAGTCAGCAACCAGGTGTGG
AAAGTCCCCAGGCTCCCCAGCAGGCAGAAGTATGCAAAGCATGCGTCTCAATTAGTCAGCAACCATAGTC
CCGCCCCTAACTCCGCCCATCCCGCCCCTAACTCCGCCCAGTTCCGCCCATTCTCCGCCCCATGGCTGAC
TAATTTTTTTTATTTATGCAGAGGCCGAGGCCGCCTCGGCCTCTGAGCTATTCCAGAAGTAGTGAGGAGG
CTTTTTTGGAGGCCTAGGCTTTTGCAAAAAGCTTTCTAGAGGTACCACCGGAGCTTACCATGACCGAGTA
CAAGCCCACGGTGCGCCTCGCCACCCGCGACGACGTCCCCAGGGCCGTACGCACCCTCGCCGCCGCGTTC
GCCGACTACCCCGCCACGCGCCACACCGTCGATCCGGACCGCCACATCGAGCGGGTCACCGAGCTGCAAG
AACTCTTCCTCACGCGCGTCGGGCTCGACATCGGCAAGGTGTGGGTCGCGGACGACGGCGCCGCCGTGGC
GGTCTGGACCACGCCGGAGAGCGTCGAAGCGGGGGCGGTGTTCGCCGAGATCGGCCCGCGCATGGCCGAG
TTGAGCGGTTCCCGGCTGGCCGCGCAGCAACAGATGGAAGGCCTCCTGGCGCCGCACCGGCCCAAGGAGC
CCGCGTGGTTCCTGGCCACCGTCGGCGTCTCGCCCGACCACCAGGGCAAGGGTCTGGGCAGCGCCGTCGT
GCTCCCCGGAGTGGAGGCGGCCGAGCGCGCCGGGGTGCCCGCCTTCCTGGAGACCTCCGCGCCCCGCAAC
CTCCCCTTCTACGAGCGGCTCGGCTTCACCGTCACCGCCGACGTCGAGGTGCCCGAAGGACCGCGCACCT
GGTGCATGACCCGCAAGCCCGGTGCCAGTTAACGAATTCTAGATCTTGAGACAAATGGCAGTATTCATCC
ACAATTTTAAAAGAAAAGGGGGGATTGGGGGGTACAGTGCAGGGGAAAGAATAGTAGACATAATAGCAAC
AGACATACAAACTAAAGAATTACAAAAACAAATTACAAAAATTCAAAATTTTCGGGTTTATTACAGGGAC
AGCAGAGATCCACTTTGGCGCCGGCTCGAGGCCTGCAGGTGCAAAGATGGATAAAGTTTTAAACAGAGAG
GAATCTTTGCAGCTAATGGACCTTCTAGGTCTTGAAAGGAGTGGGAATTGGCTCCGGTGCCCGTCAGTGG
GCAGAGCGCACATCGCCCACAGTCCCCGAGAAGTTGGGGGGAGGGGTCGGCAATTGAACCGGTGCCTAGA
GAAGGTGGCGCGGGGTAAACTGGGAAAGTGATGTCGTGTACTGGCTCCGCCTTTTTCCCGAGGGTGGGGG
AGAACCGTATATAAGTGCAGTAGTCGCCGTGAACGTTCTTTTTCGCAACGGGTTTGCCGCCAGAACACAG
GTAAGTGCCGTGTGTGGTTCCCGCGGGCCTGGCCTCTTTACGGGTTATGGCCCTTGCGTGCCTTGAATTA
CTTCCACCTGGCTGCAGTACGTGATTCTTGATCCCGAGCTTCGGGTTGGAAGTGGGTGGGAGAGTTCGAG
GCCTTGCGCTTAAGGAGCCCCTTCGCCTCGTGCTTGAGTTGAGGCCTGGCCTGGGCGCTGGGGCCGCCGC
GTGCGAATCTGGTGGCACCTTCGCGCCTGTCTCGCTGCTTTCGATAAGTCTCTAGCCATTTAAAATTTTT
GATGACCTGCTGCGACGCTTTTTTTCTGGCAAGATAGTCTTGTAAATGCGGGCCAAGATCTGCACACTGG
TATTTCGGTTTTTGGGGCCGCGGGCGGCGACGGGGCCCGTGCGTCCCAGCGCACATGTTCGGCGAGGCGG
GGCCTGCGAGCGCGGCCACCGAGAATCGGACGGGGGTAGTCTCAAGCTGGCCGGCCTGCTCTGGTGCCTG
GCCTCGCGCCGCCGTGTATCGCCCCGCCCTGGGCGGCAAGGCTGGCCCGGTCGGCACCAGTTGCGTGAGC
GGAAAGATGGCCGCTTCCCGGCCCTGCTGCAGGGAGCTCAAAATGGAGGACGCGGCGCTCGGGAGAGCGG
GCGGGTGAGTCACCCACACAAAGGAAAAGGGCCTTTCCGTCCTCAGCCGTCGCTTCATGTGACTCCACGG
AGTACCGGGCGCCGTCCAGGCACCTCGATTAGTTCTCGAGCTTTTGGAGTACGTCGTCTTTAGGTTGGGG
GGAGGGGTTTTATGCGATGGAGTTTCCCCACACTGAGTGGGTGGAGACTGAAGTTAGGCCAGCTTGGCAC
TTGATGTAATTCTCCTTGGAATTTGCCCTTTTTGAGTTTGGATCTTGGTTCATTCTCAAGCCTCAGACAG
TGGTTCAAAGTTTTTTTCTTCCATTTCAGGTGTCGTGAGGCTAGCACCGCCACCATGTCGGCGGCCGTGG
CGTGCGTGGATTACTTCGCCGCCGACGTGCTCATGGCCATCTCTTCGGGCGCCGTGGTGCACCGCGGGCG
GCCCGGCCCCGAGGGCGCGGGCCCCGCCGCCGGCCTGGATGTGCGCGCGGCGCGCCGCGAGGCCGCCTCA
CCCGGGACCCCGGGGCCACCCCCGCCGCCCCCCGCCGCTTCTGGCCCGGGCCCCGGCGCCGCCGCGGCGC
CCCACCTGCTGGCCGCCAGCATCCTGGCCGACCTGCGCGGCGGACCCGGAGCCGCCCCGGGGGGCGCCTC
GCCCGCCTCCTCCTCCTCAGCCGCCTCGTCCCCGTCCTCGGGCCGCGCCCCCGGCGCCGCGCCCTCCGCC
GCCGCCAAGAGCCACCGCTGTCCCTTCCCGGACTGCGCCAAAGCCTACTACAAGTCCTCGCACCTAAAGT
CGCACCTGCGGACGCACACAGGGGAACGCCCTTTTGCTTGTGACTGGCAGGGCTGCGACAAGAAGTTCGC
CCGCTCCGACGAGCTGGCCCGCCACCACCGGACGCACACGGGCGAGAAGCGCTTCTCCTGCCCTCTGTGC
TCCAAGCGCTTCACCCGCAGTGACCACCTGGCCAAGCACGCCCGCCGCCACCCCGGCTTCCACCCGGACC
TGCTCCGGCGCCCTGGTGCCCGCAGTACCTCCCCCAGCGACTCGCTGCCCTGCAGCCTGGCCGGGAGCCC
TGCGCCCAGCCCCGCGCCCAGCCCAGCCCCCGCAGGCCTGTAGTAATGAACTAGTCCGTAACTTGAAAGT
ATTTCGATTTCTTGGCTTTATATATCTTGTGGAAAGGACGAGAGCAATGGAGTCACTGTTCGGCAACGCG
TTAAGTCGACAATCAACCTCTGGATTACAAAATTTGTGAAAGATTGACTGGTATTCTTAACTATGTTGCT
CCTTTTACGCTATGTGGATACGCTGCTTTAATGCCTTTGTATCATGCTATTGCTTCCCGTATGGCTTTCA
TTTTCTCCTCCTTGTATAAATCCTGGTTGCTGTCTCTTTATGAGGAGTTGTGGCCCGTTGTCAGGCAACG
TGGCGTGGTGTGCACTGTGTTTGCTGACGCAACCCCCACTGGTTGGGGCATTGCCACCACCTGTCAGCTC
CTTTCCGGGACTTTCGCTTTCCCCCTCCCTATTGCCACGGCGGAACTCATCGCCGCCTGCCTTGCCCGCT
GCTGGACAGGGGCTCGGCTGTTGGGCACTGACAATTCCGTGGTGTTGTCGGGGAAATCATCGTCCTTTCC
TTGGCTGCTCGCCTGTGTTGCCACCTGGATTCTGCGCGGGACGTCCTTCTGCTACGTCCCTTCGGCCCTC
AATCCAGCGGACCTTCCTTCCCGCGGCCTGCTGCCGGCTCTGCGGCCTCTTCCGCGTCTTCGCCTTCGCC
CTCAGACGAGTCGGATCTCCCTTTGGGCCGCCTCCCCGCGTCGACTTTAAGACCAATGACTTACAAGGCA
GCTGTAGATCTTAGCCACTTTTTAAAAGAAAAGGGGGGACTGGAAGGGCTAATTCACTCCCAACGAAGAC
AAGATCTGCTTTTTGCTTGTACTGGGTCTCTCTGGTTAGACCAGATCTGAGCCTGGGAGCTCTCTGGCTA
ACTAGGGAACCCACTGCTTAAGCCTCAATAAAGCTTGCCTTGAGTGCTTCAAGTAGTGTGTGCCCGTCTG
TTGTGTGACTCTGGTAACTAGAGATCCCTCAGACCCTTTTAGTCAGTGTGGAAAATCTCTAGCAGTACGT
ATAGTAGTTCATGTCATCTTATTATTCAGTATTTATAACTTGCAAAGAAATGAATATCAGAGAGTGAGAG
GAACTTGTTTATTGCAGCTTATAATGGTTACAAATAAAGCAATAGCATCACAAATTTCACAAATAAAGCA
TTTTTTTCACTGCATTCTAGTTGTGGTTTGTCCAAACTCATCAATGTATCTTATCATGTCTGGCTCTAGC
TATCCCGCCCCTAACTCCGCCCATCCCGCCCCTAACTCCGCCCAGTTCCGCCCATTCTCCGCCCCATGGC
TGACTAATTTTTTTTATTTATGCAGAGGCCGAGGCCGCCTCGGCCTCTGAGCTATTCCAGAAGTAGTGAG
GAGGCTTTTTTGGAGGCCTAGGGACGTACCCAATTCGCCCTATAGTGAGTCGTATTACGCGCGCTCACTG
GCCGTCGTTTTACAACGTCGTGACTGGGAAAACCCTGGCGTTACCCAACTTAATCGCCTTGCAGCACATC
CCCCTTTCGCCAGCTGGCGTAATAGCGAAGAGGCCCGCACCGATCGCCCTTCCCAACAGTTGCGCAGCCT
GAATGGCGAATGGG
[124 nt withheld, positions 6455-6578]
C
[91 nt withheld, positions 6580-6670]
A
[49 nt withheld, positions 6672-6720]
CCTTTGACGTTGGAGTCCACGTTCTTT
[37 nt withheld, positions 6748-6784]
ACCCTATCTCGGTCTATTCTTTTGATTTATAAGGGATTTTGCCGATTTCGGCCTATTGGTTAAAAAATGA
GCTGATTTAACAAAAATTTAACGCGAATTTTAACAAAATATTAACGCTTACAATTTAGGTGGCACTTTTC
GGGGAAATGTGCGCGGAACCCCTATTTGTTTATTTTTCTAAATACATTCAAATATGTATCCGCTCATGAG
ACAATAACCCTGATAAATGCTTCAATAATATTGAAAAAGGAAGAGTATGAGTATTCAACATTTCCGTGTC
GCCCTTATTCCCTTTTTTGCGGCATTTTGCCTTCCTGTTTTTGCTCACCCAGAAACGCTGGTGAAAGTAA
AAGATGCTGAAGATCAGTTGGGTGCACGAGTGGGTTACATCGAACTGGATCTCAACAGCGGTAAGATCCT
TGAGAGTTTTCGCCCCGAAGAACGTTTTCCAATGATGAGCACTTTTAAAGTTCTGCTATGTGGCGCGGTA
TTATCCCGTATTGACGCCGGGCAAGAGCAACTCGGTCGCCGCATACACTATTCTCAGAATGACTTGGTTG
AGTACTCACCAGTCACAGAAAAGCATCTTACGGATGGCATGACAGTAAGAGAATTATGCAGTGCTGCCAT
AACCATGAGTGATAACACTGCGGCCAACTTACTTCTGACAACGATCGGAGGACCGAAGGAGCTAACCGCT
TTTTTGCACAACATGGGGGATCATGTAACTCGCCTTGATCGTTGGGAACCGGAGCTGAATGAAGCCATAC
CAAACGACGAGCGTGACACCACGATGCCTGTAGCAATGGCAACAACGTTGCGCAAACTATTAACTGGCGA
ACTACTTACTCTAGCTTCCCGGCAACAATTAATAGACTGGATGGAGGCGGATAAAGTTGCAGGACCACTT
CTGCGCTCGGCCCTTCCGGCTGGCTGGTTTATTGCTGATAAATCTGGAGCCGGTGAGCGTGGGTCTCGCG
GTATCATTGCAGCACTGGGGCCAGATGGTAAGCCCTCCCGTATCGTAGTTATCTACACGACGGGGAGTCA
GGCAACTATGGATGAACGAAATAGACAGATCGCTGAGATAGGTGCCTCACTGATTAAGCATTGGTAACTG
TCAGACCAAGTTTACTCATATATACTTTAGATTGATTTAAAACTTCATTTTTAATTTAAAAGGATCTAGG
TGAAGATCCTTTTTGATAATCTCATGACCAAAATCCCTTAACGTGAGTTTTCGTTCCACTGAGCGTCAGA
CCCCGTAGAAAAGATCAAAGGATCTTCTTGAGATCCTTTTTTTCTGCGCGTAATCTGCTGCTTGCAAACA
AAAAAACCACCGCTACCAGCGGTGGTTTGTTTGCCGGATCAAGAGCTACCAACTCTTTTTCCGAAGGTAA
CTGGCTTCAGCAGAGCGCAGATACCAAATACTGTTCTTCTAGTGTAGCCGTAGTTAGGCCACCACTTCAA
GAACTCTGTAGCACCGCCTACATACCTCGCTCTGCTAATCCTGTTACCAGTGGCTGCTGCCAGTGGCGAT
AAGTCGTGTCTTACCGGGTTGGACTCAAGACGATAGTTACCGGATAAGGCGCAGCGGTCGGGCTGAACGG
GGGGTTCGTGCACACAGCCCAGCTTGGAGCGAACGACCTACACCGAACTGAGATACCTACAGCGTGAGCT
ATGAGAAAGCGCCACGCTTCCCGAAGGGAGAAAGGCGGACAGGTATCCGGTAAGCGGCAGGGTCGGAACA
GGAGAGCGCACGAGGGAGCTTCCAGGGGGAAACGCCTGGTATCTTTATAGTCCTGTCGGGTTTCGCCACC
TCTGACTTGAGCGTCGATTTTTGTGATGCTCGTCAGGGGGGCGGAGCCTATGGAAAAACGCCAGCAACGC
GGCCTTTTTACGGTTCCTGGCCTTTTGCTGGCCTTTTGCTCACATGTTCTTTCCTGCGTTATCCCCTGAT
TCTGTGGATAACCGTATTACCGCCTTTGAGTGAGCTGATACCGCTCGCCGCAGCCGAACGACCGAGCGCA
GCGAGTCAGTGAGCGAGGAAGCGGAAGAGCGCCCAATACGCAAACCGCCTCTCCCCGCGCGTTGGCCGAT
TCATTAATGCAGCTGGCACGACAGGTTTCCCGACTGGAAAGCGGGCAGTGAGCGCAACGCAATTAATGTG
AGTTAGCTCACTCATTAGGCACCCCAGGCTTTACACTTTATGCTTCCGGCTCGTATGTTGTGTGGAATTG
TGAGCGGATAACAATTTCACACAGGAAACAGCTATGACCATGATTACGCCAAGCGCGCAATTAACCCTCA
CTAAAGGGAACAAAAGCTGGAGCTGCAAGC
