>Addgene plasmid #142374 | TFORF1325 | depositor partial sequence | sequence record 279260 | Insert
ACCGCCACCATGTCGGCGGCCGTGGCGTGCGTGGATTACTTCGCCGCCGACGTGCTCATGGCCATCTCTT
CGGGCGCCGTGGTGCACCGCGGGCGGCCCGGCCCCGAGGGCGCGGGCCCCGCCGCCGGCCTGGATGTGCG
CGCGGCGCGCCGCGAGGCCGCCTCACCCGGGACCCCGGGGCCACCCCCGCCGCCCCCCGCCGCTTCTGGC
CCGGGCCCCGGCGCCGCCGCGGCGCCCCACCTGCTGGCCGCCAGCATCCTGGCCGACCTGCGCGGCGGAC
CCGGAGCCGCCCCGGGGGGCGCCTCGCCCGCCTCCTCCTCCTCAGCCGCCTCGTCCCCGTCCTCGGGCCG
CGCCCCCGGCGCCGCGCCCTCCGCCGCCGCCAAGAGCCACCGCTGTCCCTTCCCGGACTGCGCCAAAGCC
TACTACAAGTCCTCGCACCTAAAGTCGCACCTGCGGACGCACACAGGGGAACGCCCTTTTGCTTGTGACT
GGCAGGGCTGCGACAAGAAGTTCGCCCGCTCCGACGAGCTGGCCCGCCACCACCGGACGCACACGGGCGA
GAAGCGCTTCTCCTGCCCTCTGTGCTCCAAGCGCTTCACCCGCAGTGACCACCTGGCCAAGCACGCCCGC
CGCCACCCCGGCTTCCACCCGGACCTGCTCCGGCGCCCTGGTGCCCGCAGTACCTCCCCCAGCGACTCGC
TGCCCTGCAGCCTGGCCGGGAGCCCTGCGCCCAGCCCCGCGCCCAGCCCAGCCCCCGCAGGCCTGTAGTA
ATGAACTAGTCCGTAACTTGAAAGTATTTCGATTTCTTGGCTTTATATATCTTGTGGAAAGGACGAGAGC
AATGGAGTCACTGTTCGGCA
