>Addgene plasmid #142374 | TFORF1325 | depositor partial sequence | sequence record 279261 | Barcode
GAGCAATGGAGTCACTGTTCGGCA
